Addgene plasmid #170816: pW267-lenti-spsgRNA-hsCDH1-sg1-pEF1s-NLS-mScarlet-I-P2A-BlastR
Purpose: Lentiviral vector to co-express a human CDH1 spsgRNA (sg1-Cdh1) with NLS-mScarlet-I
Depositing lab: Kenneth Yamada. Depositing organization: National Institute of Dental and Craniofacial Research (NIDCR). Publication: Budding epithelial morphogenesis driven by cell-matrix versus cell-cell adhesion. Wang S, Matsumoto K, Lish SR, Cartagena-Rivera AX, Yamada KM. Cell. 2021 Jul 8;184(14):3702-3716.e30. doi: 10.1016/j.cell.2021.05.015. Epub 2021 Jun 15. PubMed 34133940.
Backbone
  Vector backbone: pW212 (Addgene #170810)
  Vector type: Mammalian Expression, Lentiviral
Growth in bacteria
  Bacterial resistance: Ampicillin, 100 μg/mL
  Growth temperature: 30°C
  Growth strain: NEB Stable
  Copy number: High Copy
Gene/Insert
  Gene/Insert name: NLS-mScarlet-I-P2A-BlastR
  gRNA/shRNA sequence: gCCGAGAGGCTGCGGCTCCAA
  Species: Synthetic; B. coriaceae
  Insert size (bp): 1209
  Mutation: NA
  Cloning method: Restriction Enzyme; 5′ cloning site Unknown (unknown if destroyed); 3′ cloning site unknown (unknown if destroyed)
  Sequencing primers: 5′ unknown
Terms and licenses: Academic/Nonprofit Terms; Industry Terms: Not Available to Industry
Depositor comments: 3rd generation lentiviral backbone. Please visit https://www.biorxiv.org/content/10.1101/2020.06.24.165795v2.full for bioRxiv preprint.
How to cite: pW267-lenti-spsgRNA-hsCDH1-sg1-pEF1s-NLS-mScarlet-I-P2A-BlastR was a gift from Kenneth Yamada (Addgene plasmid # 170816 ; http://n2t.net/addgene:170816 ; RRID:Addgene_170816)
