[The description below was written by a language model from this plasmid's Addgene catalogue record and pLannotate feature annotations shown in this document.]
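Description:
pW267-lenti-spsgRNA-hsCDH1-sg1-pEF1s-NLS-mScarlet-I-P2A-BlastR is a third-generation, self-inactivating lentiviral transfer plasmid of about 9.4 kb, built on the pW212 backbone. It delivers a Streptococcus pyogenes Cas9 guide RNA against human CDH1 (E-cadherin) together with a nuclear red fluorescent marker and a drug-selection gene. In bacteria it replicates from a high-copy ColE1/pUC origin and is selected with ampicillin through the bla gene; an f1 origin is also present. Outside the proviral region the backbone carries an SV40/EM7-driven BleoR (Zeocin resistance) cassette with an SV40 polyadenylation signal.

The viral genome is transcribed from a CMV enhancer/promoter fused to a truncated HIV-1 5' LTR, which makes packaging Tat-independent. It contains the Ψ packaging signal with a gag fragment, the RRE for Rev-dependent nuclear export, and the cPPT/CTS. It ends in a ΔU3 3' LTR followed by a bGH polyadenylation signal.

Two expression units sit between these elements. A human U6 Pol III promoter drives the CDH1-targeting spacer (sg1) fused to the SpCas9 gRNA scaffold. A short EF-1α core promoter then drives a single open reading frame of NLS-mScarlet-I, a P2A self-cleaving peptide and blasticidin S deaminase, with a WPRE downstream to enhance transcript expression. The small fragment annotated as SV40 small t antigen lies upstream of the EF-1α core promoter, so it is not the NLS. The NLS and P2A are not separately annotated and presumably occupy the gaps flanking mScarlet-I.

Transduced cells can therefore be identified by red nuclei and enriched with blasticidin. No Cas9 is encoded, so the nuclease or a dCas9 effector must be supplied separately. The record does not state which Cas9 variant the guide is intended to work with.
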