Features (pLannotate 1.2.2; 33 found; start..end, strand, type, name):
     29..358     +  promoter       SV40 promoter: SV40 enhancer and early promoter
    406..453     +  promoter       EM7 promoter: synthetic bacterial promoter&nbsp
    472..846     +  CDS            BleoR: antibiotic-binding protein; Sh ble from Streptoalloteichus hindustanus; confers resistance to bleomycin, phleomycin, and Zeocin™
    856..981     +  CDS            ble (fragment): BLE_KLEPN - Experimental evidence at protein level: Swiss-Prot protein existence level 1. Binding protein with a strong affinity to the bleomycin family of antibiotics. Binds to CL990; an antimitotic-antibiotic compound. From Klebsiella pneumoniae.
    976..1097    +  polyA_signal   SV40 poly(A) signal: SV40 polyadenylation signal
   1170..1186    -  protein_bind   lac operator: The lac repressor binds to the lac operator to inhibit transcription in E. coli. This inhibition can be relieved by adding lactose or isopropyl-β-D-thiogalactopyranoside (IPTG). lac repressor encoded by lacI
   1194..1224    -  promoter       lac promoter: promoter for the E. coli lac operon
   1239..1260    -  protein_bind   CAP binding site: CAP binding activates transcription in the presence of cAMP. E. coli catabolite activator protein
   1273..1365    -  CDS            lacI (fragment): lac repressor; lacI; The lac repressor binds to the lac operator to inhibit transcription in E. coli. This inhibition can be relieved by adding lactose or isopropyl-β-D-thiogalactopyranoside (IPTG).
   1548..2136    -  rep_origin     ori: high-copy-number ColE1/pMB1/pBR322/pUC origin of replication
   2307..3167    -  CDS            AmpR: β-lactamase; bla; confers resistance to ampicillin, carbenicillin, and related antibiotics
   3168..3272    -  promoter       AmpR promoter: bla
   3331..3383    -  misc_feature   bom (fragment): basis of mobility region from pBR322
   3538..3917    +  enhancer       CMV enhancer: human cytomegalovirus immediate early enhancer
   3918..4117    +  promoter       CMV promoter: human cytomegalovirus (CMV) immediate early promoter
   4135..4315    +  LTR            5' LTR (truncated): truncated 5' long terminal repeat (LTR) from HIV-1
   4362..4487    +  misc_feature   HIV-1 Ψ: packaging signal of human immunodeficiency virus type 1
   4471..4834    +  CDS            HIV-1 gag (fragment): gag protein from human immunodeficiency virus 1; gag
   4980..5213    +  misc_feature   RRE: The Rev response element (RRE) of HIV-1 allows for Rev-dependent mRNA export from the nucleus to the cytoplasm.
   5590..5690    +  CDS            Rev (fragment): human immunodeficiency virus 1 (HIV-1) Rev protein; rev; enhances nuclear export of unspliced and incompletely spliced viral mRNAs
   5740..5857    +  misc_feature   cPPT/CTS: central polypurine tract and central termination sequence of HIV-1
   5908..6148    +  promoter       U6 promoter: RNA polymerase III promoter for human U6 snRNA
   6178..6253    +  misc_RNA       gRNA scaffold: guide RNA scaffold for the Streptococcus pyogenes CRISPR/Cas9 system
   6271..6289    +  CDS            small t antigen (fragment): SV40 (simian virus 40) small t antigen
   6315..6526    +  promoter       EF-1α core promoter: core promoter for human elongation factor EF-1α
   6602..7294    +  CDS            mScarlet-I: mScarlet-I is a basic (constitutively fluorescent) red fluorescent protein published in 2016, derived from synthetic construct. It is reported to be a rapidly-maturing monomer with moderate acid sensitivity.
   7361..7759    +  CDS            BSD: blasticidin S deaminase; Aspergillus terreus BSD; confers resistance to blasticidin
   7775..8363    +  misc_feature   WPRE: woodchuck hepatitis virus posttranscriptional regulatory element
   8414..8433    +  misc_feature   cPPT/CTS (fragment): central polypurine tract and central termination sequence of HIV-1
   8435..8668    +  LTR            3' LTR (ΔU3): self-inactivating 3' long terminal repeat (LTR) from HIV-1
   8700..8924    +  polyA_signal   bGH poly(A) signal: bovine growth hormone polyadenylation signal
   8928..8949    +  promoter       SV40 promoter (fragment): SV40 enhancer and early promoter
   8970..15      +  rep_origin     f1 ori (across the origin) (sequence partly withheld): f1 bacteriophage origin of replication; arrow indicates direction of (+) strand synthesis
>Addgene plasmid #170816 | pW267-lenti-spsgRNA-hsCDH1-sg1-pEF1s-NLS-mScarlet-I-P2A-BlastR | addgene full sequence | sequence record 334382 | Addgene NGS Result
AATTTAACGCGAATTAATTCTGTGGAATGTGTGTCAGTTAGGGTGTGGAAAGTCCCCAGGCTCCCCAGCA
GGCAGAAGTATGCAAAGCATGCATCTCAATTAGTCAGCAACCAGGTGTGGAAAGTCCCCAGGCTCCCCAG
CAGGCAGAAGTATGCAAAGCATGCATCTCAATTAGTCAGCAACCATAGTCCCGCCCCTAACTCCGCCCAT
CCCGCCCCTAACTCCGCCCAGTTCCGCCCATTCTCCGCCCCATGGCTGACTAATTTTTTTTATTTATGCA
GAGGCCGAGGCCGCCTCTGCCTCTGAGCTATTCCAGAAGTAGTGAGGAGGCTTTTTTGGAGGCCTAGGCT
TTTGCAAAAAGCTCCCGGGAGCTTGTATATCCATTTTCGGATCTGATCAGCACGTGTTGACAATTAATCA
TCGGCATAGTATATCGGCATAGTATAATACGACAAGGTGAGGAACTAAACCATGGCCAAGTTGACCAGTG
CCGTTCCGGTGCTCACCGCGCGCGACGTCGCCGGAGCGGTCGAGTTCTGGACCGACCGGCTCGGGTTCTC
CCGGGACTTCGTGGAGGACGACTTCGCCGGTGTGGTCCGGGACGACGTGACCCTGTTCATCAGCGCGGTC
CAGGACCAGGTGGTGCCGGACAACACCCTGGCCTGGGTGTGGGTGCGCGGCCTGGACGAGCTGTACGCCG
AGTGGTCGGAGGTCGTGTCCACGAACTTCCGGGACGCCTCCGGGCCGGCCATGACCGAGATCGGCGAGCA
GCCGTGGGGGCGGGAGTTCGCCCTGCGCGACCCGGCCGGCAACTGCGTGCACTTCGTGGCCGAGGAGCAG
GACTGACACGTGCTACGAGATTTCGATTCCACCGCCGCCTTCTATGAAAGGTTGGGCTTCGGAATCGTTT
TCCGGGACGCCGGCTGGATGATCCTCCAGCGCGGGGATCTCATGCTGGAGTTCTTCGCCCACCCCAACTT
GTTTATTGCAGCTTATAATGGTTACAAATAAAGCAATAGCATCACAAATTTCACAAATAAAGCATTTTTT
TCACTGCATTCTAGTTGTGGTTTGTCCAAACTCATCAATGTATCTTATCATGTCTGTATACCGTCGACCT
CTAGCTAGAGCTTGGCGTAATCATGGTCATAGCTGTTTCCTGTGTGAAATTGTTATCCGCTCACAATTCC
ACACAACATACGAGCCGGAAGCATAAAGTGTAAAGCCTGGGGTGCCTAATGAGTGAGCTAACTCACATTA
ATTGCGTTGCGCTCACTGCCCGCTTTCCAGTCGGGAAACCTGTCGTGCCAGCTGCATTAATGAATCGGCC
AACGCGCGGGGAGAGGCGGTTTGCGTATTGGGCGCTCTTCCGCTTCCTCGCTCACTGACTCGCTGCGCTC
GGTCGTTCGGCTGCGGCGAGCGGTATCAGCTCACTCAAAGGCGGTAATACGGTTATCCACAGAATCAGGG
GATAACGCAGGAAAGAACATGTGAGCAAAAGGCCAGCAAAAGGCCAGGAACCGTAAAAAGGCCGCGTTGC
TGGCGTTTTTCCATAGGCTCCGCCCCCCTGACGAGCATCACAAAAATCGACGCTCAAGTCAGAGGTGGCG
AAACCCGACAGGACTATAAAGATACCAGGCGTTTCCCCCTGGAAGCTCCCTCGTGCGCTCTCCTGTTCCG
ACCCTGCCGCTTACCGGATACCTGTCCGCCTTTCTCCCTTCGGGAAGCGTGGCGCTTTCTCATAGCTCAC
GCTGTAGGTATCTCAGTTCGGTGTAGGTCGTTCGCTCCAAGCTGGGCTGTGTGCACGAACCCCCCGTTCA
GCCCGACCGCTGCGCCTTATCCGGTAACTATCGTCTTGAGTCCAACCCGGTAAGACACGACTTATCGCCA
CTGGCAGCAGCCACTGGTAACAGGATTAGCAGAGCGAGGTATGTAGGCGGTGCTACAGAGTTCTTGAAGT
GGTGGCCTAACTACGGCTACACTAGAAGAACAGTATTTGGTATCTGCGCTCTGCTGAAGCCAGTTACCTT
CGGAAAAAGAGTTGGTAGCTCTTGATCCGGCAAACAAACCACCGCTGGTAGCGGTGGTTTTTTTGTTTGC
AAGCAGCAGATTACGCGCAGAAAAAAAGGATCTCAAGAAGATCCTTTGATCTTTTCTACGGGGTCTGACG
CTCAGTGGAACGAAAACTCACGTTAAGGGATTTTGGTCATGAGATTATCAAAAAGGATCTTCACCTAGAT
CCTTTTAAATTAAAAATGAAGTTTTAAATCAATCTAAAGTATATATGAGTAAACTTGGTCTGACAGTTAC
CAATGCTTAATCAGTGAGGCACCTATCTCAGCGATCTGTCTATTTCGTTCATCCATAGTTGCCTGACTCC
CCGTCGTGTAGATAACTACGATACGGGAGGGCTTACCATCTGGCCCCAGTGCTGCAATGATACCGCGAGA
CCCACGCTCACCGGCTCCAGATTTATCAGCAATAAACCAGCCAGCCGGAAGGGCCGAGCGCAGAAGTGGT
CCTGCAACTTTATCCGCCTCCATCCAGTCTATTAATTGTTGCCGGGAAGCTAGAGTAAGTAGTTCGCCAG
TTAATAGTTTGCGCAACGTTGTTGCCATTGCTACAGGCATCGTGGTGTCACGCTCGTCGTTTGGTATGGC
TTCATTCAGCTCCGGTTCCCAACGATCAAGGCGAGTTACATGATCCCCCATGTTGTGCAAAAAAGCGGTT
AGCTCCTTCGGTCCTCCGATCGTTGTCAGAAGTAAGTTGGCCGCAGTGTTATCACTCATGGTTATGGCAG
CACTGCATAATTCTCTTACTGTCATGCCATCCGTAAGATGCTTTTCTGTGACTGGTGAGTACTCAACCAA
GTCATTCTGAGAATAGTGTATGCGGCGACCGAGTTGCTCTTGCCCGGCGTCAATACGGGATAATACCGCG
CCACATAGCAGAACTTTAAAAGTGCTCATCATTGGAAAACGTTCTTCGGGGCGAAAACTCTCAAGGATCT
TACCGCTGTTGAGATCCAGTTCGATGTAACCCACTCGTGCACCCAACTGATCTTCAGCATCTTTTACTTT
CACCAGCGTTTCTGGGTGAGCAAAAACAGGAAGGCAAAATGCCGCAAAAAAGGGAATAAGGGCGACACGG
AAATGTTGAATACTCATACTCTTCCTTTTTCAATATTATTGAAGCATTTATCAGGGTTATTGTCTCATGA
GCGGATACATATTTGAATGTATTTAGAAAAATAAACAAATAGGGGTTCCGCGCACATTTCCCCGAAAAGT
GCCACCTGACGTCGACGGATCGGGAGATCTCCCGATCCCCTATGGTGCACTCTCAGTACAATCTGCTCTG
ATGCCGCATAGTTAAGCCAGTATCTGCTCCCTGCTTGTGTGTTGGAGGTCGCTGAGTAGTGCGCGAGCAA
AATTTAAGCTACAACAAGGCAAGGCTTGACCGACAATTGCATGAAGAATCTGCTTAGGGTTAGGCGTTTT
GCGCTGCTTCGCGATGTACGGGCCAGATATACGCGTTGACATTGATTATTGACTAGTTATTAATAGTAAT
CAATTACGGGGTCATTAGTTCATAGCCCATATATGGAGTTCCGCGTTACATAACTTACGGTAAATGGCCC
GCCTGGCTGACCGCCCAACGACCCCCGCCCATTGACGTCAATAATGACGTATGTTCCCATAGTAACGCCA
ATAGGGACTTTCCATTGACGTCAATGGGTGGAGTATTTACGGTAAACTGCCCACTTGGCAGTACATCAAG
TGTATCATATGCCAAGTACGCCCCCTATTGACGTCAATGACGGTAAATGGCCCGCCTGGCATTATGCCCA
GTACATGACCTTATGGGACTTTCCTACTTGGCAGTACATCTACGTATTAGTCATCGCTATTACCATGGTG
ATGCGGTTTTGGCAGTACATCAATGGGCGTGGATAGCGGTTTGACTCACGGGGATTTCCAAGTCTCCACC
CCATTGACGTCAATGGGAGTTTGTTTTGGCACCAAAATCAACGGGACTTTCCAAAATGTCGTAACAACTC
CGCCCCATTGACGCAAATGGGCGGTAGGCGTGTACGGTGGGAGGTCTATATAAGCAGCGCGTTTTGCCTG
TACTGGGTCTCTCTGGTTAGACCAGATCTGAGCCTGGGAGCTCTCTGGCTAACTAGGGAACCCACTGCTT
AAGCCTCAATAAAGCTTGCCTTGAGTGCTTCAAGTAGTGTGTGCCCGTCTGTTGTGTGACTCTGGTAACT
AGAGATCCCTCAGACCCTTTTAGTCAGTGTGGAAAATCTCTAGCAGTGGCGCCCGAACAGGGACTTGAAA
GCGAAAGGGAAACCAGAGGAGCTCTCTCGACGCAGGACTCGGCTTGCTGAAGCGCGCACGGCAAGAGGCG
AGGGGCGGCGACTGGTGAGTACGCCAAAAATTTTGACTAGCGGAGGCTAGAAGGAGAGAGATGGGTGCGA
GAGCGTCAGTATTAAGCGGGGGAGAATTAGATCGCGATGGGAAAAAATTCGGTTAAGGCCAGGGGGAAAG
AAAAAATATAAATTAAAACATATAGTATGGGCAAGCAGGGAGCTAGAACGATTCGCAGTTAATCCTGGCC
TGTTAGAAACATCAGAAGGCTGTAGACAAATACTGGGACAGCTACAACCATCCCTTCAGACAGGATCAGA
AGAACTTAGATCATTATATAATACAGTAGCAACCCTCTATTGTGTGCATCAAAGGATAGAGATAAAAGAC
ACCAAGGAAGCTTTAGACAAGATAGAGGAAGAGCAAAACAAAAGTAAGACCACCGCACAGCAAGCGGCCG
CTGATCTTCAGACCTGGAGGAGGAGATATGAGGGACAATTGGAGAAGTGAATTATATAAATATAAAGTAG
TAAAAATTGAACCATTAGGAGTAGCACCCACCAAGGCAAAGAGAAGAGTGGTGCAGAGAGAAAAAAGAGC
AGTGGGAATAGGAGCTTTGTTCCTTGGGTTCTTGGGAGCAGCAGGAAGCACTATGGGCGCAGCGTCAATG
ACGCTGACGGTACAGGCCAGACAATTATTGTCTGGTATAGTGCAGCAGCAGAACAATTTGCTGAGGGCTA
TTGAGGCGCAACAGCATCTGTTGCAACTCACAGTCTGGGGCATCAAGCAGCTCCAGGCAAGAATCCTGGC
TGTGGAAAGATACCTAAAGGATCAACAGCTCCTGGGGATTTGGGGTTGCTCTGGAAAACTCATTTGCACC
ACTGCTGTGCCTTGGAATGCTAGTTGGAGTAATAAATCTCTGGAACAGATTTGGAATCACACGACCTGGA
TGGAGTGGGACAGAGAAATTAACAATTACACAAGCTTAATACACTCCTTAATTGAAGAATCGCAAAACCA
GCAAGAAAAGAATGAACAAGAATTATTGGAATTAGATAAATGGGCAAGTTTGTGGAATTGGTTTAACATA
ACAAATTGGCTGTGGTATATAAAATTATTCATAATGATAGTAGGAGGCTTGGTAGGTTTAAGAATAGTTT
TTGCTGTACTTTCTATAGTGAATAGAGTTAGGCAGGGATATTCACCATTATCGTTTCAGACCCACCTCCC
AACCCCGAGGGGACCCGACAGGCCCGAAGGAATAGAAGAAGAAGGTGGAGAGAGAGACAGAGACAGATCC
ATTCGATTAGTGAACGGATCGGCACTGCGTGCGCCAATTCTGCAGACAAATGGCAGTATTCATCCACAAT
TTTAAAAGAAAAGGGGGGATTGGGGGGTACAGTGCAGGGGAAAGAATAGTAGACATAATAGCAACAGACA
TACAAACTAAAGAATTACAAAAACAAATTACAAAAATTCAAAATTTTCGGGTTTATTACAGGGACAGCAG
AGATCCAGTTTGGTTAATTAAGGTACCGAGGGCCTATTTCCCATGATTCCTTCATATTTGCATATACGAT
ACAAGGCTGTTAGAGAGATAATTAGAATTAATTTGACTGTAAACACAAAGATATTAGTACAAAATACGTG
ACGTAGAAAGTAATAATTTCTTGGGTAGTTTGCAGTTTTAAAATTATGTTTTAAAATGGACTATCATATG
CTTACCGTAACTTGAAAGTATTTCGATTTCTTGGCTTTATATATCTTGTGGAAAGGACGAAACACCGCCG
AGAGGCTGCGGCTCCAAGTTTTAGAGCTAGAAATAGCAAGTTAAAATAAGGCTAGTCCGTTATCAACTTG
AAAAAGTGGCACCGAGTCGGTGCTTTTTTGAATTCGCTAGCTAGGTCTTGAAAGGAGTGGGAATTGGCTC
CGGTGCCCGTCAGTGGGCAGAGCGCACATCGCCCACAGTCCCCGAGAAGTTGGGGGGAGGGGTCGGCAAT
TGATCCGGTGCCTAGAGAAGGTGGCGCGGGGTAAACTGGGAAAGTGATGTCGTGTACTGGCTCCGCCTTT
TTCCCGAGGGTGGGGGAGAACCGTATATAAGTGCAGTAGTCGCCGTGAACGTTCTTTTTCGCAACGGGTT
TGCCGCCAGAACACAGGACCGGTTCTAGAGCGCTGCCACCATGAAGCGACCTGCCGCCACAAAGAAGGCT
GGACAGGCTAAGAAGAAGAAAGTGAGCAAGGGCGAGGCAGTGATCAAGGAGTTCATGCGGTTCAAGGTGC
ACATGGAGGGCTCCATGAACGGCCACGAGTTCGAGATCGAGGGCGAGGGCGAGGGCCGCCCCTACGAGGG
CACCCAGACCGCCAAGCTGAAGGTGACCAAGGGTGGCCCCCTGCCCTTCTCCTGGGACATCCTGTCCCCT
CAGTTCATGTACGGCTCCAGGGCCTTCATCAAGCACCCCGCCGACATCCCCGACTACTATAAGCAGTCCT
TCCCCGAGGGCTTCAAGTGGGAGCGCGTGATGAACTTCGAGGACGGCGGCGCCGTGACCGTGACCCAGGA
CACCTCCCTGGAGGACGGCACCCTGATCTACAAGGTGAAGCTCCGCGGCACCAACTTCCCTCCTGACGGC
CCCGTAATGCAGAAGAAGACAATGGGCTGGGAAGCGTCCACCGAGCGGTTGTACCCCGAGGACGGCGTGC
TGAAGGGCGACATTAAGATGGCCCTGCGCCTGAAGGACGGCGGCCGCTACCTGGCGGACTTCAAGACCAC
CTACAAGGCCAAGAAGCCCGTGCAGATGCCCGGCGCCTACAACGTCGACCGCAAGTTGGACATCACCTCC
CACAACGAGGACTACACCGTGGTGGAACAGTACGAACGCTCCGAGGGCCGCCACTCCACCGGCGGCATGG
ACGAGCTGTACAAGGGATCCGGCGCAACAAACTTCTCTCTGCTGAAACAAGCCGGAGATGTCGAAGAGAA
TCCTGGACCGATGGCCAAGCCTTTGTCTCAAGAAGAATCCACCCTCATTGAAAGAGCAACGGCTACAATC
AACAGCATCCCCATCTCTGAAGACTACAGCGTCGCCAGCGCAGCTCTCTCTAGCGACGGCCGCATCTTCA
CTGGTGTCAATGTATATCATTTTACTGGGGGACCTTGTGCAGAACTCGTGGTGCTGGGCACTGCTGCTGC
TGCGGCAGCTGGCAACCTGACTTGTATCGTCGCGATCGGAAATGAGAACAGGGGCATCTTGAGCCCCTGC
GGACGGTGCCGACAGGTGCTTCTCGATCTGCATCCTGGGATCAAAGCCATAGTGAAGGACAGTGATGGAC
AGCCGACGGCAGTTGGGATTCGTGAATTGCTGCCCTCTGGTTATGTGTGGGAGGGCTAAACGCGTTAAGT
CGACAATCAACCTCTGGATTACAAAATTTGTGAAAGATTGACTGGTATTCTTAACTATGTTGCTCCTTTT
ACGCTATGTGGATACGCTGCTTTAATGCCTTTGTATCATGCTATTGCTTCCCGTATGGCTTTCATTTTCT
CCTCCTTGTATAAATCCTGGTTGCTGTCTCTTTATGAGGAGTTGTGGCCCGTTGTCAGGCAACGTGGCGT
GGTGTGCACTGTGTTTGCTGACGCAACCCCCACTGGTTGGGGCATTGCCACCACCTGTCAGCTCCTTTCC
GGGACTTTCGCTTTCCCCCTCCCTATTGCCACGGCGGAACTCATCGCCGCCTGCCTTGCCCGCTGCTGGA
CAGGGGCTCGGCTGTTGGGCACTGACAATTCCGTGGTGTTGTCGGGGAAATCATCGTCCTTTCCTTGGCT
GCTCGCCTGTGTTGCCACCTGGATTCTGCGCGGGACGTCCTTCTGCTACGTCCCTTCGGCCCTCAATCCA
GCGGACCTTCCTTCCCGCGGCCTGCTGCCGGCTCTGCGGCCTCTTCCGCGTCTTCGCCTTCGCCCTCAGA
CGAGTCGGATCTCCCTTTGGGCCGCCTCCCCGCGTCGACTTTAAGACCAATGACTTACAAGGCAGCTGTA
GATCTTAGCCACTTTTTAAAAGAAAAGGGGGGACTGGAAGGGCTAATTCACTCCCAACGAAGACAAGATC
TGCTTTTTGCTTGTACTGGGTCTCTCTGGTTAGACCAGATCTGAGCCTGGGAGCTCTCTGGCTAACTAGG
GAACCCACTGCTTAAGCCTCAATAAAGCTTGCCTTGAGTGCTTCAAGTAGTGTGTGCCCGTCTGTTGTGT
GACTCTGGTAACTAGAGATCCCTCAGACCCTTTTAGTCAGTGTGGAAAATCTCTAGCAGGGCCCGTTTAA
ACCCGCTGATCAGCCTCGACTGTGCCTTCTAGTTGCCAGCCATCTGTTGTTTGCCCCTCCCCCGTGCCTT
CCTTGACCCTGGAAGGTGCCACTCCCACTGTCCTTTCCTAATAAAATGAGGAAATTGCATCGCATTGTCT
GAGTAGGTGTCATTCTATTCTGGGGGGTGGGGTGGGGCAGGACAGCAAGGGGGAGGATTGGGAAGACAAT
AGCAGGCATGCTGGGGATGCGGTGGGCTCTATGGCTTCTGAGGCGGAAAGAACCAGCTGGGGCTCTAGGG
GGTATCCCC
[124 nt withheld, positions 8970-9093]
C
[91 nt withheld, positions 9095-9185]
A
[49 nt withheld, positions 9187-9235]
CCTTTGACGTTGGAGTCCACGTTCTTT
[37 nt withheld, positions 9263-9299]
ACCCTATCTCGGTCTATTCTTTTGATTTATAAGGGATTTTGCCGATTTCGGCCTATTGGTTAAAAAATGA
GCTGATTTAACAAA
